Addgene plasmid #66487: PTGFR-Tango
Purpose: Expression of G protein-coupled receptors for PRESTO-Tango: parallel receptorome expression and screening via transcriptional output, with transcriptional activation following arrestin translocation
Depositing lab: Bryan Roth. Depositing organization: University of North Carolina at Chapel Hill. Publication: PRESTO-Tango as an open-source resource for interrogation of the druggable human GPCRome. Kroeze WK, Sassano MF, Huang XP, Lansu K, McCorvy JD, Giguere PM, Sciaky N, Roth BL. Nat Struct Mol Biol. 2015 May;22(5):362-9. doi: 10.1038/nsmb.3014. Epub 2015 Apr 20. PubMed 25895059.
Backbone
  Vector backbone: empty Tango
  Backbone size w/o insert (bp): 6632
  Vector type: Mammalian Expression
  Selectable markers: Neomycin (select with G418)
Growth in bacteria
  Bacterial resistance: Ampicillin, 100 μg/mL
  Growth temperature: 37°C
  Growth strain: DH5alpha
  Copy number: High Copy
Gene/Insert
  Gene/Insert name: PTGFR
  Species: H. sapiens (human)
  Insert size (bp): 1077
  Entrez Gene: PTGFR (a.k.a. FP)
  Promoter: CMV
  Tag / fusion protein: FLAG (N terminal on backbone)
  Cloning method: Restriction Enzyme; 5′ cloning site NotI (not destroyed); 3′ cloning site XhoI (unknown if destroyed)
  Sequencing primers: 5′ CMV-F; 3′ Tet-R
Terms and licenses: Academic/Nonprofit Terms; Industry Terms: Not Available to Industry
Depositor comments: Please note: Most of the PRESTO-Tango vectors do not contain the XhoI cut site downstream of the tTA sequence and instead carry an XbaI site. If you need to perform an XhoI digest we recommend sequencing with a forward primer at the C-terminus of tTA to determine which of the two sites is present. Suggested primer: 5-gagctccacttagacggcgagg-3. Original backbone was pcDNA3.1(+). These plasmids were generated as part of the Illuminating the Druggable Genome (IDG) program sponsored by the NIH Common Fund. The goal of this program is to identify, gather, and distribute information and resources for proteins that currently are not well-studied yet belong to commonly drug-targeted protein families: protein kinases, non-olfactory G-protein coupled receptors (GPCRs), and ion channels. The IDG program is designed to develop fundamental research tools for understudied proteins, elucidate their function, and disseminate the IDG-related resources and data to the greater scientific community.
How to cite: PTGFR-Tango was a gift from Bryan Roth (Addgene plasmid # 66487 ; http://n2t.net/addgene:66487 ; RRID:Addgene_66487)
