[The description below was written by a language model from this plasmid's Addgene catalogue record.]
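Description:
PTGFR-Tango is a mammalian expression plasmid from the PRESTO-Tango collection, a set of G protein-coupled receptor constructs built for parallel screening of the human GPCRome by transcriptional readout. It is based on an "empty Tango" backbone that was itself derived from pcDNA3.1(+). It is maintained in E. coli as a high-copy plasmid under ampicillin selection, and it carries a neomycin resistance marker so that transfected mammalian cells can be selected with G418.

The insert is the human PTGFR gene (about 1.1 kb), also known as FP, expressed from the CMV promoter. It was cloned by restriction digestion between a NotI site and a downstream site. An N-terminal FLAG tag is supplied by the backbone, which allows detection of the expressed receptor. The depositor's notes show that a tTA transcriptional activator sequence lies downstream of the receptor, consistent with the Tango design, in which the receptor is fused to tTA. In the stated assay principle, arrestin translocation to the activated receptor leads to transcriptional activation, so that receptor activation is converted into a reporter gene signal. The record does not itemise the other Tango module elements, such as the linker or protease cleavage site, and no feature table is provided.

The depositor cautions that most PRESTO-Tango vectors carry an XbaI site rather than XhoI downstream of tTA, so the 3′ site in this plasmid should be confirmed by sequencing. The construct was produced under the Illuminating the Druggable Genome program and is intended for ligand screening and pharmacological profiling of this receptor.
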