>Addgene plasmid #66487 | PTGFR-Tango | depositor partial sequence | sequence record 113587 | empty Tango
GACGGATCGGGAGATCTCCCGATCCCCTATGGTGCACTCTCAGTACAATCTGCTCTGATGCCGCATAGTT
AAGCCAGTATCTGCTCCCTGCTTGTGTGTTGGAGGTCGCTGAGTAGTGCGCGAGCAAAATTTAAGCTACA
ACAAGGCAAGGCTTGACCGACAATTGCATGAAGAATCTGCTTAGGGTTAGGCGTTTTGCGCTGCTTCGCG
ATGTACGGGCCAGATATACGCGTTGACATTGATTATTGACTAGTTATTAATAGTAATCAATTACGGGGTC
ATTAGTTCATAGCCCATATATGGAGTTCCGCGTTACATAACTTACGGTAAATGGCCCGCCTGGCTGACCG
CCCAACGACCCCCGCCCATTGACGTCAATAATGACGTATGTTCCCATAGTAACGCCAATAGGGACTTTCC
ATTGACGTCAATGGGTGGAGTATTTACGGTAAACTGCCCACTTGGCAGTACATCAAGTGTATCATATGCC
AAGTACGCCCCCTATTGACGTCAATGACGGTAAATGGCCCGCCTGGCATTATGCCCAGTACATGACCTTA
TGGGACTTTCCTACTTGGCAGTACATCTACGTATTAGTCATCGCTATTACCATGGTGATGCGGTTTTGGC
AGTACATCAATGGGCGTGGATAGCGGTTTGACTCACGGGGATTTCCAAGTCTCCACCCCATTGACGTCAA
TGGGAGTTTGTTTTGGCACCAAAATCAACGGGACTTTCCAAAATGTCGTAACAACTCCGCCCCATTGACG
CAAATGGGCGGTAGGCGTGTACGGTGGGAGGTCTATATAAGCAGAGCTCTCTGGCTAACTAGAGAACCCA
CTGCTTACTGGCTTATCGAAATTAATACGACTCACTATAGGGAGACCCAAGCTGGCTAGCGTTTAAACTT
AAGCTTGGTACCGAGCTCGGATCCACTAGTCCAGTGTGGTGGAATTCTGCAGATATCCAGCACAGTGGCG
GCCGCGCCACCATGAAGACGATCATCGCCCTGAGCTACATCTTCTGCCTGGTATTCGCCGACTACAAGGA
CGATGATGACGCCAGCATCGATACCGGTGGACGCACCCCACCCAGCCTGGGTCCCCAAGATGAGTCCTGC
ACCACCGCCAGCTCCTCCCTGGCCAAGGACACTTCATCGACCGGTGAGAACCTGTACTTCCAGCTAAGAT
TAGATAAAAGTAAAGTGATTAACAGCGCATTAGAGCTGCTTAATGAGGTCGGAATCGAAGGTTTAACAAC
CCGTAAACTCGCCCAGAAGCTAGGTGTAGAGCAGCCTACATTGTATTGGCATGTAAAAAATAAGCGGGCT
TTGCTCGACGCCTTAGCCATTGAGATGTTAGATAGGCACCATACTCACTTTTGCCCTTTAGAAGGGGAAA
GCTGGCAAGATTTTTTACGTAATAACGCTAAAAGTTTTAGATGTGCTTTACTAAGTCATCGCGATGGAGC
AAAAGTACATTTAGGTACACGGCCTACAGAAAAACAGTATGAAACTCTCGAAAATCAATTAGCCTTTTTA
TGCCAACAAGGTTTTTCACTAGAGAATGCATTATATGCACTCAGCGCTGTGGGGCATTTTACTTTAGGTT
GCGTATTGGAAGATCAAGAGCATCAAGTCGCTAAAGAAGAAAGGGAAACACCTACTACTGATAGTATGCC
GCCATTATTACGACAAGCTATCGAATTATTTGATCACCAAGGTGCAGAGCCAGCCTTCTTATTCGGCCTT
GAATTGATCATATGCGGATTAGAAAAACAACTTAAATGTGAAAGTGGGTCCGCGTACAGCCGCGCGCGTA
CGAAAAACAATTACGGGTCTACCATCGAGGGCCTGCTCGATCTCCCGGACGACGACGCCCCCGAAGAGGC
GGGGCTGGCGGCTCCGCGCCTGTCCTTTCTCCCCGCGGGACACACGCGCAGACTGTCGACGGCCCCCCCG
ACCGATGTCAGCCTGGGGGACGAGCTCCACTTAGACGGCGAGGACGTGGCGATGGCGCATGCCGACGCGC
TAGACGATTTCGATCTGGACATGTTGGGGGACGGGGATTCCCCGGGTCCGGGATTTACCCCCCACGACTC
CGCCCCCTACGGCGCTCTGGATATGGCCGACTTCGAGTTTGAGCAGATGTTTACCGATGCCCTTGGAATT
GACGAGTACGGTGGGTAGCTCGAGTCTAGAGGGCCCGTTTAAACCCGCTGATCAGCCTCGACTGTGCCTT
CTAGTTGCCAGCCATCTGTTGTTTGCCCCTCCCCCGTGCCTTCCTTGACCCTGGAAGGTGCCACTCCCAC
TGTCCTTTCCTAATAAAATGAGGAAATTGCATCGCATTGTCTGAGTAGGTGTCATTCTATTCTGGGGGGT
GGGGTGGGGCAGGACAGCAAGGGGGAGGATTGGGAAGACAATAGCAGGCATGCTGGGGATGCGGTGGGCT
CTATGGCTTCTGAGGCGGAAAGAACCAGCTGGGGCTCTAGGGGGTATCCCC
[124 nt withheld, positions 2502-2625]
C
[91 nt withheld, positions 2627-2717]
A
[49 nt withheld, positions 2719-2767]
CCTTTGACGTTGGAGTCCACGTTCTTT
[37 nt withheld, positions 2795-2831]
ACCCTATCTCGGTCTATTCTTTTGATTTATAAGGGATTTTGCCGATTTCGGCCTATTGGTTAAAAAATGA
GCTGATTTAACAAAAATTTAACGCGAATTAATTCTGTGGAATGTGTGTCAGTTAGGGTGTGGAAAGTCCC
CAGGCTCCCCAGCAGGCAGAAGTATGCAAAGCATGCATCTCAATTAGTCAGCAACCAGGTGTGGAAAGTC
CCCAGGCTCCCCAGCAGGCAGAAGTATGCAAAGCATGCATCTCAATTAGTCAGCAACCATAGTCCCGCCC
CTAACTCCGCCCATCCCGCCCCTAACTCCGCCCAGTTCCGCCCATTCTCCGCCCCATGGCTGACTAATTT
TTTTTATTTATGCAGAGGCCGAGGCCGCCTCTGCCTCTGAGCTATTCCAGAAGTAGTGAGGAGGCTTTTT
TGGAGGCCTAGGCTTTTGCAAAAAGCTCCCGGGAGCTTGTATATCCATTTTCGGATCTGATCAAGAGACA
GGATGAGGATCGTTTCGCATGATTGAACAAGATGGATTGCACGCAGGTTCTCCGGCCGCTTGGGTGGAGA
GGCTATTCGGCTATGACTGGGCACAACAGACAATCGGCTGCTCTGATGCCGCCGTGTTCCGGCTGTCAGC
GCAGGGGCGCCCGGTTCTTTTTGTCAAGACCGACCTGTCCGGTGCCCTGAATGAACTGCAGGACGAGGCA
GCGCGGCTATCGTGGCTGGCCACGACGGGCGTTCCTTGCGCAGCTGTGCTCGACGTTGTCACTGAAGCGG
GAAGGGACTGGCTGCTATTGGGCGAAGTGCCGGGGCAGGATCTCCTGTCATCTCACCTTGCTCCTGCCGA
GAAAGTATCCATCATGGCTGATGCAATGCGGCGGCTGCATACGCTTGATCCGGCTACCTGCCCATTCGAC
CACCAAGCGAAACATCGCATCGAGCGAGCACGTACTCGGATGGAAGCCGGTCTTGTCGATCAGGATGATC
TGGACGAAGAGCATCAGGGGCTCGCGCCAGCCGAACTGTTCGCCAGGCTCAAGGCGCGCATGCCCGACGG
CGAGGATCTCGTCGTGACCCATGGCGATGCCTGCTTGCCGAATATCATGGTGGAAAATGGCCGCTTTTCT
GGATTCATCGACTGTGGCCGGCTGGGTGTGGCGGACCGCTATCAGGACATAGCGTTGGCTACCCGTGATA
TTGCTGAAGAGCTTGGCGGCGAATGGGCTGACCGCTTCCTCGTGCTTTACGGTATCGCCGCTCCCGATTC
GCAGCGCATCGCCTTCTATCGCCTTCTTGACGAGTTCTTCTGAGCGGGACTCTGGGGTTCGAAATGACCG
ACCAAGCGACGCCCAACCTGCCATCACGAGATTTCGATTCCACCGCCGCCTTCTATGAAAGGTTGGGCTT
CGGAATCGTTTTCCGGGACGCCGGCTGGATGATCCTCCAGCGCGGGGATCTCATGCTGGAGTTCTTCGCC
CACCCCAACTTGTTTATTGCAGCTTATAATGGTTACAAATAAAGCAATAGCATCACAAATTTCACAAATA
AAGCATTTTTTTCACTGCATTCTAGTTGTGGTTTGTCCAAACTCATCAATGTATCTTATCATGTCTGTAT
ACCGTCGACCTCTAGCTAGAGCTTGGCGTAATCATGGTCATAGCTGTTTCCTGTGTGAAATTGTTATCCG
CTCACAATTCCACACAACATACGAGCCGGAAGCATAAAGTGTAAAGCCTGGGGTGCCTAATGAGTGAGCT
AACTCACATTAATTGCGTTGCGCTCACTGCCCGCTTTCCAGTCGGGAAACCTGTCGTGCCAGCTGCATTA
ATGAATCGGCCAACGCGCGGGGAGAGGCGGTTTGCGTATTGGGCGCTCTTCCGCTTCCTCGCTCACTGAC
TCGCTGCGCTCGGTCGTTCGGCTGCGGCGAGCGGTATCAGCTCACTCAAAGGCGGTAATACGGTTATCCA
CAGAATCAGGGGATAACGCAGGAAAGAACATGTGAGCAAAAGGCCAGCAAAAGGCCAGGAACCGTAAAAA
GGCCGCGTTGCTGGCGTTTTTCCATAGGCTCCGCCCCCCTGACGAGCATCACAAAAATCGACGCTCAAGT
CAGAGGTGGCGAAACCCGACAGGACTATAAAGATACCAGGCGTTTCCCCCTGGAAGCTCCCTCGTGCGCT
CTCCTGTTCCGACCCTGCCGCTTACCGGATACCTGTCCGCCTTTCTCCCTTCGGGAAGCGTGGCGCTTTC
TCATAGCTCACGCTGTAGGTATCTCAGTTCGGTGTAGGTCGTTCGCTCCAAGCTGGGCTGTGTGCACGAA
CCCCCCGTTCAGCCCGACCGCTGCGCCTTATCCGGTAACTATCGTCTTGAGTCCAACCCGGTAAGACACG
ACTTATCGCCACTGGCAGCAGCCACTGGTAACAGGATTAGCAGAGCGAGGTATGTAGGCGGTGCTACAGA
GTTCTTGAAGTGGTGGCCTAACTACGGCTACACTAGAAGAACAGTATTTGGTATCTGCGCTCTGCTGAAG
CCAGTTACCTTCGGAAAAAGAGTTGGTAGCTCTTGATCCGGCAAACAAACCACCGCTGGTAGCGGTTTTT
TTGTTTGCAAGCAGCAGATTACGCGCAGAAAAAAAGGATCTCAAGAAGATCCTTTGATCTTTTCTACGGG
GTCTGACGCTCAGTGGAACGAAAACTCACGTTAAGGGATTTTGGTCATGAGATTATCAAAAAGGATCTTC
ACCTAGATCCTTTTAAATTAAAAATGAAGTTTTAAATCAATCTAAAGTATATATGAGTAAACTTGGTCTG
ACAGTTACCAATGCTTAATCAGTGAGGCACCTATCTCAGCGATCTGTCTATTTCGTTCATCCATAGTTGC
CTGACTCCCCGTCGTGTAGATAACTACGATACGGGAGGGCTTACCATCTGGCCCCAGTGCTGCAATGATA
CCGCGAGACCCACGCTCACCGGCTCCAGATTTATCAGCAATAAACCAGCCAGCCGGAAGGGCCGAGCGCA
GAAGTGGTCCTGCAACTTTATCCGCCTCCATCCAGTCTATTAATTGTTGCCGGGAAGCTAGAGTAAGTAG
TTCGCCAGTTAATAGTTTGCGCAACGTTGTTGCCATTGCTACAGGCATCGTGGTGTCACGCTCGTCGTTT
GGTATGGCTTCATTCAGCTCCGGTTCCCAACGATCAAGGCGAGTTACATGATCCCCCATGTTGTGCAAAA
AAGCGGTTAGCTCCTTCGGTCCTCCGATCGTTGTCAGAAGTAAGTTGGCCGCAGTGTTATCACTCATGGT
TATGGCAGCACTGCATAATTCTCTTACTGTCATGCCATCCGTAAGATGCTTTTCTGTGACTGGTGAGTAC
TCAACCAAGTCATTCTGAGAATAGTGTATGCGGCGACCGAGTTGCTCTTGCCCGGCGTCAATACGGGATA
ATACCGCGCCACATAGCAGAACTTTAAAAGTGCTCATCATTGGAAAACGTTCTTCGGGGCGAAAACTCTC
AAGGATCTTACCGCTGTTGAGATCCAGTTCGATGTAACCCACTCGTGCACCCAACTGATCTTCAGCATCT
TTTACTTTCACCAGCGTTTCTGGGTGAGCAAAAACAGGAAGGCAAAATGCCGCAAAAAAGGGAATAAGGG
CGACACGGAAATGTTGAATACTCATACTCTTCCTTTTTCAATATTATTGAAGCATTTATCAGGGTTATTG
TCTCATGAGCGGATACATATTTGAATGTATTTAGAAAAATAAACAAATAGGGGTTCCGCGCACATTTCCC
CGAAAAGTGCCACCTGACGTC
