>Addgene plasmid #66487 | PTGFR-Tango | depositor partial sequence | sequence record 113588 | PTGFR
ATGAGCATGAACAATAGCAAGCAGCTTGTGAGTCCAGCTGCTGCCCTGCTTAGCAATACTACCTGCCAGA
CCGAGAATAGGCTGAGCGTGTTTTTTTCCGTGATTTTCATGACCGTGGGTATTTTGAGCAACAGCCTTGC
AATCGCCATTCTTATGAAGGCATATCAAAGATTTCGACAAAAGTCCAAAGCCTCATTCCTTCTCCTCGCA
TCAGGTCTCGTGATTACTGACTTCTTCGGCCACCTGATTAACGGTGCTATCGCAGTGTTCGTTTACGCCT
CAGACAAGGAATGGATCCGATTCGACCAATCAAACGTCCTCTGTAGTATCTTCGGAATCTGTATGGTGTT
TTCTGGGTTGTGCCCACTTCTTCTGGGTAGCGTGATGGCAATAGAACGGTGCATAGGGGTGACGAAGCCC
ATCTTCCACTCCACCAAGATCACCTCAAAGCACGTGAAGATGATGCTGTCCGGCGTGTGCCTCTTCGCTG
TTTTTATCGCCCTGCTCCCAATACTGGGGCACCGGGACTACAAAATTCAAGCCTCTAGGACATGGTGCTT
TTATAACACTGAGGATATCAAAGATTGGGAAGATCGGTTCTATCTGTTGTTGTTTTCATTCCTGGGCCTG
CTGGCATTGGGCGTTTCTCTCCTGTGCAACGCCATCACCGGCATCACCCTGCTTCGCGTAAAGTTTAAAT
CTCAGCAGCATCGCCAGGGGCGCAGTCACCACCTGGAGATGGTTATACAGCTCCTGGCCATCATGTGCGT
GAGCTGTATTTGCTGGAGCCCTTTCTTGGTCACGATGGCCAACATCGGCATCAATGGAAACCATTCCCTC
GAAACATGTGAAACAACACTGTTCGCCCTGAGGATGGCCACTTGGAATCAGATACTGGATCCTTGGGTCT
ACATCCTGCTGCGGAAAGCCGTTCTGAAAAATCTCTATAAGCTGGCGAGCCAATGTTGCGGAGTGCACGT
GATCAGTCTCCATATCTGGGAGTTGTCTAGCATTAAGAACTCACTGAAAGTCGCCGCGATTAGCGAATCC
CCCGTGGCAGAAAAATCCGCCAGTACC
