>Addgene plasmid #66487 | PTGFR-Tango | addgene partial sequence | sequence record 120488 | CMV-F 5'-CGCAAATGGGCGGTAGGCGTG-3'
GCTCTCTGGCTAACTAGAGAACCCACTGCTTACTGGCTTATCGAAATTAATACGACTCACTATAGGGAGA
CCCAAGCTGGCTAGCGTTTAAACTTAAGCTTGGTACCGAGCTCGGATCCACTAGTCCAGTGTGGTGGAAT
TCTGCAGATATCCAGCACAGTGGCGGCCGCGCCACCATGAAGACGATCATCGCCCTGAGCTACATCTTCT
GCCTGGTATTCGCCGACTACAAGGACGATGATGACGCCAGCATCGATATGAGCATGAACAATAGCAAGCA
GCTTGTGAGTCCAGCTGCTGCCCTGCTTAGCAATACTACCTGCCAGACCGAGAATAGGCTGAGCGTGTTT
TTTTCCGTGATTTTCATGACCGTGGGTATTTTGAGCAACAGCCTTGCAATCGCCATTCTTATGAAGGCAT
ATCAAAGATTTCGACAAAAGTCCAAAGCCTCATTCCTTCTCCTCGCATCAGGTCTCGTGATTACTGACTT
CTTCGGCCACCTGATTAACGGTGCTATCGCAGTGTTCGTTTACGCCTCAGACAAGGAATGGATCCGATTC
GACCAATCAAACGTCCTCTGTAGTATCTTCGGAATCTGTATGGTGTTTTCTGGGTTGTGCCCACTTCTTC
TGGGTAGCGTGATGGCAATAGAACGGTGCATAGGGGTGACGAAGCCCATCTTCCACTCCACCAAGATCAC
CTCAAAGCACGTGAAGATGATGCTGTCCGGCGTGTGCCTCTTCGCTGTTTTTATCGCCCTGCTCCCAATA
CTGGGGCACCGGGACTACAAAATTCAAGCCTCTAGGACATGGTGCTTTTATAACACTGAGGATATCAAAG
ATTGGGAAGATCGGTTCTATCTGTTGTTGTTTTCATTCCTGGGCCTGCTGGCATTGGGCGTTTCTCTCCT
GTGCAACGCCATCACCGGCATCACCCTGCTTCGCGTAAAGTTTAAATCTCAGCAGCATCGCCAGGGGCGC
AGTCACCACCTGGAAAGG
