>Addgene plasmid #66487 | PTGFR-Tango | addgene partial sequence | sequence record 120490 | Tet-R 5'-GGCGAGTTTACGGGTTGTTA-3'
GCTCTAATGCGCTGTTATCACTTTACTTTTATCTAATCTTAGCTGGAAGTACAGGTTCTCACCGGTCGAT
GAAGTGTCCTTGGCCAGGGAGGAGCTGGCGGTGGTGCAGGACTCATCTTGGGGACCCAGGCTGGGTGGGG
TGCGTCCACCGGTATCGATGGTACTGGCGGATTTTTCTGCCACGGGGGATTCGCTAATCGCGGCGACTTT
CAGTGAGTTCTTAATGCTAGACAACTCCCAGATATGGAGACTGATCACGTGCACTCCGCAACATTGGCTC
GCCAGCTTATAGAGATTTTTCAGAACGGCTTTCCGCAGCAGGATGTAGACCCAAGGATCCAGTATCTGAT
TCCAAGTGGCCATCCTCAGGGCGAACAGTGTTGTTTCACATGTTTCGAGGGAATGGTTTCCATTGATGCC
GATGTTGGCCATCGTGACCAAGAAAGGGCTCCAGCAAATACAGCTCACGCACATGATGGCCAGGAGCTGT
ATAACCATCTCCAGGTGGTGACTGCGCCCCTGGCGATGCTGCTGAGATTTAAACTTTACGCGAAGCAGGG
TGATGCCGGTGATGGCGTTGCACAGGAGAGAAACGCCCAATGCCAGCAGGCCCAGGAATGAAAACAACAA
CAGATAGAACCGATCTTCCCAATCTTTGATATCCTCAGTGTTATAAAAGCACCATGTCCTAGAGGCTTGA
ATTTTGTAGTCCCGGTGCCCCAGTATTGGGAGCAGGGCGATAAAAACAGCGAAGAGGCACACGCCGGACA
GCATCATCTTCACGTGCTTTGAGGTGATCTTGGTGGAGTGGAAGATGGGCTTCGTCACCCCTATGCACCG
TTCTATTGCCATCACGCTACCCAGAAGAAGTGGGCACAACCCAGAAAACACCATACAGATTCCGAAGATA
CTACAGAGGACGTTTGATTGGTCGAATCGGAATC
